Addgene plasmid #130778: pMSCVbsd-PPARD-K421R-K422R
Purpose: Vector encoding PPARD cDNA for retroviral transduction
Depositing lab: Till Adhikary. Depositing organization: Philipps-Universitaet Marburg. Publication: PPARbeta/delta recruits NCOR and regulates transcription reinitiation of ANGPTL4. Legrand N, Bretscher CL, Zielke S, Wilke B, Daude M, Fritz B, Diederich WE, Adhikary T. Nucleic Acids Res. 2019 Oct 10;47(18):9573-9591. doi: 10.1093/nar/gkz685. PubMed 31428774.
Backbone
  Vector backbone: pMSCVbsd
  Vector type: Retroviral
  Selectable markers: Blasticidin
Growth in bacteria
  Bacterial resistance: Ampicillin, 100 μg/mL
  Growth temperature: 37°C
  Growth strain: NEB Stable
  Copy number: High Copy
Gene/Insert
  Gene/Insert name: PPARD K421R-K422R
  Species: H. sapiens (human)
  Mutation: K421R-K422R
  Entrez Gene: PPARD (a.k.a. FAAR, NR1C2, NUC1, NUCI, NUCII, PPARB)
  Cloning method: Restriction Enzyme; 5′ cloning site BglII (destroyed during cloning); 3′ cloning site XhoI (not destroyed)
  Sequencing primers: 5′ pMSCVseqfw (CCCTTGAACCTCCTCGTTCGACC); 3′ pMSCVseqrv (GAGACGTGCTACTTCCATTTGTC)
Terms and licenses: Academic/Nonprofit Terms; Industry Terms: Not Available to Industry
Depositor comments: Generated by PCR mutagenesis. Please visit https://www.biorxiv.org/content/10.1101/525576v2 for BioRxiv preprint.
How to cite: pMSCVbsd-PPARD-K421R-K422R was a gift from Till Adhikary (Addgene plasmid # 130778 ; http://n2t.net/addgene:130778 ; RRID:Addgene_130778)
