[The description below was written by a language model from this plasmid's Addgene catalogue record and pLannotate feature annotations shown in this document.]
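Description:
pMSCVbsd-PPARD-K421R-K422R is a 7.3 kb gammaretroviral expression vector built on the pMSCVbsd backbone, a murine stem cell virus-type plasmid used to deliver a cDNA into mammalian cells by retroviral transduction. In bacteria it is maintained through a high-copy ColE1/pUC-type origin and selected with ampicillin via the β-lactamase gene. The plasmid backbone also carries several short remnants of earlier cloning vectors (lac promoter/operator, lacI, lacZα, rop, bom and tetracycline-resistance fragments) that the annotation picks up but that have no evident role in the construct.

The viral portion begins with a murine embryonic stem cell virus 5′ LTR, followed by the Ψ packaging signal and a truncated gag segment lacking its start codon, which extends the packaging region and promotes efficient encapsidation of the genomic RNA. Because the plasmid lacks functional gag, pol and env genes, these must be supplied in trans by a packaging system. Downstream lies the human PPARD coding sequence, which encodes the ligand-activated nuclear receptor PPARβ/δ. It carries two lysine-to-arginine substitutions, K421R and K422R, introduced by PCR mutagenesis. No separate promoter is annotated upstream of the insert, so it is presumably transcribed from the 5′ LTR. A mouse PGK promoter then drives blasticidin S deaminase, allowing selection of transduced cells with blasticidin. The cassette ends in a 3′ LTR, which the automated annotation matches in two fragments to a ΔU3 self-inactivating LTR; the catalogue entry does not describe the vector as self-inactivating.

The construct is intended for stable expression of this PPARD point mutant. The associated work concerns corepressor recruitment and transcriptional regulation of ANGPTL4 by PPARβ/δ, but the record does not state the functional consequence of the mutations.
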