Features (pLannotate 1.2.2; 20 found; start..end, strand, type, name):
      1..517     +  LTR            5' LTR: 5' long terminal repeat from murine embryonic stem cell virus
    581..922     +  misc_feature   MESV Ψ: packaging signal of murine embryonic stem cell virus
    989..1405    +  CDS            gag (truncated): truncated Moloney murine leukemia virus (MMLV) gag gene lacking the start codon
   1482..2804    +  CDS            PPARD: PPARD_HUMAN - Also known as NR1C2, PPARB. Experimental evidence at protein level: Swiss-Prot protein existence level 1. Ligand-activated transcription factor. Receptor that binds peroxisome proliferators such as hypolipidemic drugs and fatty acids. Has a preference for poly-unsaturated fatty acids, such as gamma- linoleic acid and eicosapentanoic acid. Once activated by a ligand, the receptor binds to promoter elements of target genes. Regulates the peroxisomal beta-oxidation pathway of fatty acids. Functions as transcription activator for the acyl-CoA oxidase gene. Decreases expression of NPC
   2955..3454    +  promoter       PGK promoter: mouse phosphoglycerate kinase 1 promoter
   3475..3873    +  CDS            BSD: blasticidin S deaminase; Aspergillus terreus BSD; confers resistance to blasticidin
   3918..3952    +  LTR            3' LTR (ΔU3) (fragment): self-inactivating 3' long terminal repeat (LTR) from Moloney murine leukemia virus
   3949..4243    +  LTR            3' LTR (ΔU3) (fragment): self-inactivating 3' long terminal repeat (LTR) from Moloney murine leukemia virus
   4405..4421    -  protein_bind   lac operator: The lac repressor binds to the lac operator to inhibit transcription in E. coli. This inhibition can be relieved by adding lactose or isopropyl-β-D-thiogalactopyranoside (IPTG). lac repressor encoded by lacI
   4429..4459    -  promoter       lac promoter: promoter for the E. coli lac operon
   4474..4495    -  protein_bind   CAP binding site: CAP binding activates transcription in the presence of cAMP. E. coli catabolite activator protein
   4508..4600    -  CDS            lacI (fragment): lac repressor; lacI; The lac repressor binds to the lac operator to inhibit transcription in E. coli. This inhibition can be relieved by adding lactose or isopropyl-β-D-thiogalactopyranoside (IPTG).
   4783..5371    -  rep_origin     ori: high-copy-number ColE1/pMB1/pBR322/pUC origin of replication
   5542..6402    -  CDS            AmpR: β-lactamase; bla; confers resistance to ampicillin, carbenicillin, and related antibiotics
   6403..6507    -  promoter       AmpR promoter: bla
   6602..6637    +  CDS            rop (fragment): Rop protein, which maintains plasmids at low copy number; rop
   6739..6838    +  misc_feature   bom (fragment): basis of mobility region from pBR322
   6844..6993    -  CDS            lacZα (fragment): LacZα fragment of β-galactosidase; lacZ fragment
   6993..7194    -  CDS            TcR (fragment): tetracycline efflux protein; tet; confers resistance to tetracycline
   7195..7293    +  CDS            env (fragment): murine leukemia virus gPr80 envelope polyprotein precursor; env; proteolytically cleaved into gp70SU and p15TM subunits
>Addgene plasmid #130778 | pMSCVbsd-PPARD-K421R-K422R | addgene full sequence | sequence record 255685 | Addgene NGS Result
AATGAAAGACCCCACCTGTAGGTTTGGCAAGCTAGCTTAAGTAACGCCATTTTGCAAGGCATGGAAAATA
CATAACTGAGAATAGAGAAGTTCAGATCAAGGTTAGGAACAGAGAGACAGCAGAATATGGGCCAAACAGG
ATATCTGTGGTAAGCAGTTCCTGCCCCGGCTCAGGGCCAAGAACAGATGGTCCCCAGATGCGGTCCCGCC
CTCAGCAGTTTCTAGAGAACCATCAGATGTTTCCAGGGTGCCCCAAGGACCTGAAATGACCCTGTGCCTT
ATTTGAACTAACCAATCAGTTCGCTTCTCGCTTCTGTTCGCGCGCTTCTGCTCCCCGAGCTCAATAAAAG
AGCCCACAACCCCTCACTCGGCGCGCCAGTCCTCCGATAGACTGCGTCGCCCGGGTACCCGTATTCCCAA
TAAAGCCTCTTGCTGTTTGCATCCGAATCGTGGACTCGCTGATCCTTGGGAGGGTCTCCTCAGATTGATT
GACTGCCCACCTCGGGGGTCTTTCATTTGGAGGTTCCACCGAGATTTGGAGACCCCTGCCCAGGGACCAC
CGACCCCCCCGCCGGGAGGTAAGCTGGCCAGCGGTCGTTTCGTGTCTGTCTCTGTCTTTGTGCGTGTTTG
TGCCGGCATCTAATGTTTGCGCCTGCGTCTGTACTAGTTAGCTAACTAGCTCTGTATCTGGCGGACCCGT
GGTGGAACTGACGAGTTCTGAACACCCGGCCGCAACCCTGGGAGACGTCCCAGGGACTTTGGGGGCCGTT
TTTGTGGCCCGACCTGAGGAAGGGAGTCGATGTGGAATCCGACCCCGTCAGGATATGTGGTTCTGGTAGG
AGACGAGAACCTAAAACAGTTCCCGCCTCCGTCTGAATTTTTGCTTTCGGTTTGGAACCGAAGCCGCGCG
TCTTGTCTGCTGCAGCGCTGCAGCATCGTTCTGTGTTGTCTCTGTCTGACTGTGTTTCTGTATTTGTCTG
AAAATTAGGGCCAGACTGTTACCACTCCCTTAAGTTTGACCTTAGGTCACTGGAAAGATGTCGAGCGGAT
CGCTCACAACCAGTCGGTAGATGTCAAGAAGAGACGTTGGGTTACCTTCTGCTCTGCAGAATGGCCAACC
TTTAACGTCGGATGGCCGCGAGACGGCACCTTTAACCGAGACCTCATCACCCAGGTTAAGATCAAGGTCT
TTTCACCTGGCCCGCATGGACACCCAGACCAGGTCCCCTACATCGTGACCTGGGAAGCCTTGGCTTTTGA
CCCCCCTCCCTGGGTCAAGCCCTTTGTACACCCTAAGCCTCCGCCTCCTCTTCCTCCATCCGCCCCGTCT
CTCCCCCTTGAACCTCCTCGTTCGACCCCGCCTCGATCCTCCCTTTATCCAGCCCTCACTCCTTCTCTAG
GCGCCGGAATTAGATCCACTAGTAACGGCCGCCAGTGTGCTGGAATTCGCCCTTAGGTGTGGCGCCGAGG
GGAGATCAGCCATGGAGCAGCCACAGGAGGAAGCCCCTGAGGTCCGGGAAGAGGAGGAGAAAGAGGAAGT
GGCAGAGGCAGAAGGAGCCCCAGAGCTCAATGGGGGACCACAGCATGCACTTCCTTCCAGCAGCTACACA
GACCTCTCCCGGAGCTCCTCGCCACCCTCACTGCTGGACCAACTGCAGATGGGCTGTGACGGGGCCTCAT
GCGGCAGCCTCAACATGGAGTGCCGGGTGTGCGGGGACAAGGCATCGGGCTTCCACTACGGTGTTCATGC
ATGTGAGGGGTGCAAGGGCTTCTTCCGTCGTACGATCCGCATGAAGCTGGAGTACGAGAAGTGTGAGCGC
AGCTGCAAGATTCAGAAGAAGAACCGCAACAAGTGCCAGTACTGCCGCTTCCAGAAGTGCCTGGCACTGG
GCATGTCACACAACGCTATCCGTTTTGGTCGGATGCCGGAGGCTGAGAAGAGGAAGCTGGTGGCAGGGCT
GACTGCAAACGAGGGGAGCCAGTACAACCCACAGGTGGCCGACCTGAAGGCCTTCTCCAAGCACATCTAC
AATGCCTACCTGAAAAACTTCAACATGACCAAAAAGAAGGCCCGCAGCATCCTCACCGGCAAAGCCAGCC
ACACGGCGCCCTTTGTGATCCACGACATCGAGACATTGTGGCAGGCAGAGAAGGGGCTGGTGTGGAAGCA
GTTGGTGAATGGCCTGCCTCCCTACAAGGAGATCAGCGTGCACGTCTTCTACCGCTGCCAGTGCACCACA
GTGGAGACCGTGCGGGAGCTCACTGAGTTCGCCAAGAGCATCCCCAGCTTCAGCAGCCTCTTCCTCAACG
ACCAGGTTACCCTTCTCAAGTATGGCGTGCACGAGGCCATCTTCGCCATGCTGGCCTCTATCGTCAACAA
GGACGGGCTGCTGGTAGCCAACGGCAGTGGCTTTGTCACCCGTGAGTTCCTGCGCAGCCTCCGCAAACCC
TTCAGTGATATCATTGAGCCTAAGTTTGAATTTGCTGTCAAGTTCAACGCCCTGGAACTTGATGACAGTG
ACCTGGCCCTATTCATTGCGGCCATCATTCTGTGTGGAGACCGGCCAGGCCTCATGAACGTTCCACGGGT
GGAGGCTATCCAGGACACCATCCTGCGTGCCCTCGAATTCCACCTGCAGGCCAACCACCCTGATGCCCAG
TACCTCTTCCCCAAGCTGCTGCAGAAGATGGCTGACCTGCGGCAACTGGTCACCGAGCACGCCCAGATGA
TGCAGCGGATCAGGAGGACCGAAACCGAGACCTCGCTGCACCCTCTGCTCCAGGAGATCTACAAGGACAT
GTACTAACGGCGGCACCCAGGCCTCCCTGCAGACTCCAATGGGGCCAGCACTGGAGGGGCCCACCCACAT
GACTTTTCCATTGACCAGCTCTCAAGGGCGAATTCTGCAGATATCCATCACACTGGCGGCCGCTCGAGGT
TAACGAATTCTACCGGGTAGGGGAGGCGCTTTTCCCAAGGCAGTCTGGAGCATGCGCTTTAGCAGCCCCG
CTGGGCACTTGGCGCTACACAAGTGGCCTCTGGCCTCGCACACATTCCACATCCACCGGTAGGCGCCAAC
CGGCTCCGTTCTTTGGTGGCCCCTTCGCGCCACCTTCTACTCCTCCCCTAGTCAGGAAGTTCCCCCCCGC
CCCGCAGCTCGCGTCGTGCAGGACGTGACAAATGGAAGTAGCACGTCTCACTAGTCTCGTGCAGATGGAC
AGCACCGCTGAGCAATGGAAGCGGGTAGGCCTTTGGGGCAGCGGCCAATAGCAGCTTTGCTCCTTCGCTT
TCTGGGCTCAGAGGCTGGGAAGGGGTGGGTCCGGGGGCGGGCTCAGGGGCGGGCTCAGGGGCGGGGCGGG
CGCCCGAAGGTCCTCCGGAGGCCCGGCATTCTGCACGCTTCAAAAGCGCACGTCTGCCGCGCTGTTCTCC
TCTTCCTCATCTCCGGGCCTTTCGACCTGCAGCCCAAGCTTACCATGGCCAAGCCTTTGTCTCAAGAAGA
ATCCACCCTCATTGAAAGAGCAACGGCTACAATCAACAGCATCCCCATCTCTGAAGACTACAGCGTCGCC
AGCGCAGCTCTCTCTAGCGACGGCCGCATCTTCACTGGTGTCAATGTATATCATTTTACTGGGGGACCTT
GTGCAGAACTCGTGGTGCTGGGCACTGCTGCTGCTGCGGCAGCTGGCAACCTGACTTGTATCGTCGCGAT
CGGAAATGAGAACAGGGGCATCTTGAGCCCCTGCGGACGGTGCCGACAGGTGCTTCTCGATCTGCATCCT
GGGATCAAAGCCATAGTGAAGGACAGTGATGGACAGCCGACGGCAGTTGGGATTCGTGAATTGCTGCCCT
CTGGTTATGTGTGGGAGGGCTAATCGATAAAATAAAAGATTTTATTTAGTCTCCAGAAAAAGGGGGGAAT
GAAAGACCCCACCTGTAGGTTTGGCAAGCTAGAGAACCATCAGATGTTTCCAGGGTGCCCCAAGGACCTG
AAATGACCCTGTGCCTTATTTGAACTAACCAATCAGTTCGCTTCTCGCTTCTGTTCGCGCGCTTCTGCTC
CCCGAGCTCAATAAAAGAGCCCACAACCCCTCACTCGGCGCGCCAGTCCTCCGATAGACTGCGTCGCCCG
GGTACCCGTGTATCCAATAAACCCTCTTGCAGTTGCATCCGACTTGTGGTCTCGCTGTTCCTTGGGAGGG
TCTCCTCTGAGTGATTGACTACCCGTCAGCGGGGGTCTTTCATGGGTAACAGTTTCTTGAAGTTGGAGAA
CAACATTCTGAGGGTAGGAGTCGAATATTAAGTAATCCTGACTCAATTAGCCACTGTTTTGAATCCACAT
ACTCCAATACTCCTGAAATAGTTCATTATGGACAGCGCAGAAAGAGCTGGGGAGAATTGTGAAATTGTTA
TCCGCTCACAATTCCACACAACATACGAGCCGGAAGCATAAAGTGTAAAGCCTGGGGTGCCTAATGAGTG
AGCTAACTCACATTAATTGCGTTGCGCTCACTGCCCGCTTTCCAGTCGGGAAACCTGTCGTGCCAGCTGC
ATTAATGAATCGGCCAACGCGCGGGGAGAGGCGGTTTGCGTATTGGGCGCTCTTCCGCTTCCTCGCTCAC
TGACTCGCTGCGCTCGGTCGTTCGGCTGCGGCGAGCGGTATCAGCTCACTCAAAGGCGGTAATACGGTTA
TCCACAGAATCAGGGGATAACGCAGGAAAGAACATGTGAGCAAAAGGCCAGCAAAAGGCCAGGAACCGTA
AAAAGGCCGCGTTGCTGGCGTTTTTCCATAGGCTCCGCCCCCCTGACGAGCATCACAAAAATCGACGCTC
AAGTCAGAGGTGGCGAAACCCGACAGGACTATAAAGATACCAGGCGTTTCCCCCTGGAAGCTCCCTCGTG
CGCTCTCCTGTTCCGACCCTGCCGCTTACCGGATACCTGTCCGCCTTTCTCCCTTCGGGAAGCGTGGCGC
TTTCTCATAGCTCACGCTGTAGGTATCTCAGTTCGGTGTAGGTCGTTCGCTCCAAGCTGGGCTGTGTGCA
CGAACCCCCCGTTCAGCCCGACCGCTGCGCCTTATCCGGTAACTATCGTCTTGAGTCCAACCCGGTAAGA
CACGACTTATCGCCACTGGCAGCAGCCACTGGTAACAGGATTAGCAGAGCGAGGTATGTAGGCGGTGCTA
CAGAGTTCTTGAAGTGGTGGCCTAACTACGGCTACACTAGAAGAACAGTATTTGGTATCTGCGCTCTGCT
GAAGCCAGTTACCTTCGGAAAAAGAGTTGGTAGCTCTTGATCCGGCAAACAAACCACCGCTGGTAGCGGT
GGTTTTTTTGTTTGCAAGCAGCAGATTACGCGCAGAAAAAAAGGATCTCAAGAAGATCCTTTGATCTTTT
CTACGGGGTCTGACGCTCAGTGGAACGAAAACTCACGTTAAGGGATTTTGGTCATGAGATTATCAAAAAG
GATCTTCACCTAGATCCTTTTAAATTAAAAATGAAGTTTTAAATCAATCTAAAGTATATATGAGTAAACT
TGGTCTGACAGTTACCAATGCTTAATCAGTGAGGCACCTATCTCAGCGATCTGTCTATTTCGTTCATCCA
TAGTTGCCTGACTCCCCGTCGTGTAGATAACTACGATACGGGAGGGCTTACCATCTGGCCCCAGTGCTGC
AATGATACCGCGAGACCCACGCTCACCGGCTCCAGATTTATCAGCAATAAACCAGCCAGCCGGAAGGGCC
GAGCGCAGAAGTGGTCCTGCAACTTTATCCGCCTCCATCCAGTCTATTAATTGTTGCCGGGAAGCTAGAG
TAAGTAGTTCGCCAGTTAATAGTTTGCGCAACGTTGTTGCCATTGCTACAGGCATCGTGGTGTCACGCTC
GTCGTTTGGTATGGCTTCATTCAGCTCCGGTTCCCAACGATCAAGGCGAGTTACATGATCCCCCATGTTG
TGCAAAAAAGCGGTTAGCTCCTTCGGTCCTCCGATCGTTGTCAGAAGTAAGTTGGCCGCAGTGTTATCAC
TCATGGTTATGGCAGCACTGCATAATTCTCTTACTGTCATGCCATCCGTAAGATGCTTTTCTGTGACTGG
TGAGTACTCAACCAAGTCATTCTGAGAATAGTGTATGCGGCGACCGAGTTGCTCTTGCCCGGCGTCAATA
CGGGATAATACCGCGCCACATAGCAGAACTTTAAAAGTGCTCATCATTGGAAAACGTTCTTCGGGGCGAA
AACTCTCAAGGATCTTACCGCTGTTGAGATCCAGTTCGATGTAACCCACTCGTGCACCCAACTGATCTTC
AGCATCTTTTACTTTCACCAGCGTTTCTGGGTGAGCAAAAACAGGAAGGCAAAATGCCGCAAAAAAGGGA
ATAAGGGCGACACGGAAATGTTGAATACTCATACTCTTCCTTTTTCAATATTATTGAAGCATTTATCAGG
GTTATTGTCTCATGAGCGGATACATATTTGAATGTATTTAGAAAAATAAACAAATAGGGGTTCCGCGCAC
ATTTCCCCGAAAAGTGCCACCTGACGTCTAAGAAACCATTATTATCATGACATTAACCTATAAAAATAGG
CGTATCACGAGGCCCTTTCGTCTCGCGCGTTTCGGTGATGACGGTGAAAACCTCTGACACATGCAGCTCC
CGGAGACGGTCACAGCTTGTCTGTAAGCGGATGCCGGGAGCAGACAAGCCCGTCAGGGCGCGTCAGCGGG
TGTTGGCGGGTGTCGGGGCTGGCTTAACTATGCGGCATCAGAGCAGATTGTACTGAGAGTGCACCATATG
CGGTGTGAAATACCGCACAGATGCGTAAGGAGAAAATACCGCATCAGGCGCCATTCGCCATTCAGGCTGC
GCAACTGTTGGGAAGGGCGATCGGTGCGGGCCTCTTCGCTATTACGCCAGCTGGCGAAAGGGGGATGTGC
TGCAAGGCGATTAAGTTGGGTAACGCCAGGGTTTTCCCAGTCACGACGTTGTAAAACGACGGCGCAAGGA
ATGGTGCATGCAAGGAGATGGCGCCCAACAGTCCCCCGGCCACGGGGCCTGCCACCATACCCACGCCGAA
ACAAGCGCTCATGAGCCCGAAGTGGCGAGCCCGATCTTCCCCATCGGTGATGTCGGCGATATAGGCGCCA
GCAACCGCACCTGTGGCGCCGGTGATGCCGGCCACGATGCGTCCGGCGTAGAGGCGATTAGTCCAATTTG
TTAAAGACAGGATATCAGTGGTCCAGGCTCTAGTTTTGACTCAACAATATCACCAGCTGAAGCCTATAGA
GTACGAGCCATAGATAAAATAAAAGATTTTATTTAGTCTCCAGAAAAAGGGGGG
