>Addgene plasmid #130778 | pMSCVbsd-PPARD-K421R-K422R | depositor partial sequence | sequence record 250289 | PPARD K421R-K421R
ATGGAGCAGCCACAGGAGGAAGCCCCTGAGGTCCGGGAAGAGGAGGAGAAAGAGGAAGTGGCAGAGGCAG
AAGGAGCCCCAGAGCTCAATGGGGGACCACAGCATGCACTTCCTTCCAGCAGCTACACAGACCTCTCCCG
GAGCTCCTCGCCACCCTCACTGCTGGACCAACTGCAGATGGGCTGTGACGGGGCCTCATGCGGCAGCCTC
AACATGGAGTGCCGGGTGTGCGGGGACAAGGCATCGGGCTTCCACTACGGTGTTCATGCATGTGAGGGGT
GCAAGGGCTTCTTCCGTCGTACGATCCGCATGAAGCTGGAGTACGAGAAGTGTGAGCGCAGCTGCAAGAT
TCAGAAGAAGAACCGCAACAAGTGCCAGTACTGCCGCTTCCAGAAGTGCCTGGCACTGGGCATGTCACAC
AACGCTATCCGTTTTGGTCGGATGCCGGAGGCTGAGAAGAGGAAGCTGGTGGCAGGGCTGACTGCAAACG
AGGGGAGCCAGTACAACCCACAGGTGGCCGACCTGAAGGCCTTCTCCAAGCACATCTACAATGCCTACCT
GAAAAACTTCAACATGACCAAAAAGAAGGCCCGCAGCATCCTCACCGGCAAAGCCAGCCACACGGCGCCC
TTTGTGATCCACGACATCGAGACATTGTGGCAGGCAGAGAAGGGGCTGGTGTGGAAGCAGTTGGTGAATG
GCCTGCCTCCCTACAAGGAGATCAGCGTGCACGTCTTCTACCGCTGCCAGTGCACCACAGTGGAGACCGT
GCGGGAGCTCACTGAGTTCGCCAAGAGCATCCCCAGCTTCAGCAGCCTCTTCCTCAACGACCAGGTTACC
CTTCTCAAGTATGGCGTGCACGAGGCCATCTTCGCCATGCTGGCCTCTATCGTCAACAAGGACGGGCTGC
TGGTAGCCAACGGCAGTGGCTTTGTCACCCGTGAGTTCCTGCGCAGCCTCCGCAAACCCTTCAGTGATAT
CATTGAGCCTAAGTTTGAATTTGCTGTCAAGTTCAACGCCCTGGAACTTGATGACAGTGACCTGGCCCTA
TTCATTGCGGCCATCATTCTGTGTGGAGACCGGCCAGGCCTCATGAACGTTCCACGGGTGGAGGCTATCC
AGGACACCATCCTGCGTGCCCTCGAATTCCACCTGCAGGCCAACCACCCTGATGCCCAGTACCTCTTCCC
CAAGCTGCTGCAGAAGATGGCTGACCTGCGGCAACTGGTCACCGAGCACGCCCAGATGATGCAGCGGATC
AGGAGGACCGAAACCGAGACCTCGCTGCACCCTCTGCTCCAGGAGATCTACAAGGACATGTACTAA
